>Addgene plasmid #129720 | pSH-EFIRES-P-Seipin-miniIAA7-mCherry | addgene full sequence | sequence record 254830 | Addgene NGS Result
CGATGCCCTTGAGAGCCTTCAACCCAGTCAGCTCCTTCCGGTGGGCGCGGGGCATGACTATCGTCGCCGC
ACTTATGACTGTCTTCTTTATCATGCAACTCGTAGGACAGGTGCCGGCAGCGCTCTTCCGCTTCCTCGCT
CACTGACTCGCTGCGCTCGGTCGTTCGGCTGCGGCGAGCGGTATCAGCTCACTCAAAGGCGGTAATACGG
TTATCCACAGAATCAGGGGATAACGCAGGAAAGAACATGTGAGCAAAAGGCCAGCAAAAGGCCAGGAACC
GTAAAAAGGCCGCGTTGCTGGCGTTTTTCCATAGGCTCCGCCCCCCTGACGAGCATCACAAAAATCGACG
CTCAAGTCAGAGGTGGCGAAACCCGACAGGACTATAAAGATACCAGGCGTTTCCCCCTGGAAGCTCCCTC
GTGCGCTCTCCTGTTCCGACCCTGCCGCTTACCGGATACCTGTCCGCCTTTCTCCCTTCGGGAAGCGTGG
CGCTTTCTCATAGCTCACGCTGTAGGTATCTCAGTTCGGTGTAGGTCGTTCGCTCCAAGCTGGGCTGTGT
GCACGAACCCCCCGTTCAGCCCGACCGCTGCGCCTTATCCGGTAACTATCGTCTTGAGTCCAACCCGGTA
AGACACGACTTATCGCCACTGGCAGCAGCCACTGGTAACAGGATTAGCAGAGCGAGGTATGTAGGCGGTG
CTACAGAGTTCTTGAAGTGGTGGCCTAACTACGGCTACACTAGAAGAACAGTATTTGGTATCTGCGCTCT
GCTGAAGCCAGTTACCTTCGGAAAAAGAGTTGGTAGCTCTTGATCCGGCAAACAAACCACCGCTGGTAGC
GGTGGTTTTTTTGTTTGCAAGCAGCAGATTACGCGCAGAAAAAAAGGATCTCAAGAAGATCCTTTGATCT
TTTCTACGGGGTCTGACGCTCAGTGGAACGAAAACTCACGTTAAGGGATTTTGGTCATGAGATTATCAAA
AAGGATCTTCACCTAGATCCTTTTAAATTAAAAATGAAGTTTTAAATCAATCTAAAGTATATATGAGTAA
ACTTGGTCTGACAGTTACCAATGCTTAATCAGTGAGGCACCTATCTCAGCGATCTGTCTATTTCGTTCAT
CCATAGTTGCCTGACTCCCCGTCGTGTAGATAACTACGATACGGGAGGGCTTACCATCTGGCCCCAGTGC
TGCAATGATACCGCGAGACCCACGCTCACCGGCTCCAGATTTATCAGCAATAAACCAGCCAGCCGGAAGG
GCCGAGCGCAGAAGTGGTCCTGCAACTTTATCCGCCTCCATCCAGTCTATTAATTGTTGCCGGGAAGCTA
GAGTAAGTAGTTCGCCAGTTAATAGTTTGCGCAACGTTGTTGCCATTGCTACAGGCATCGTGGTGTCACG
CTCGTCGTTTGGTATGGCTTCATTCAGCTCCGGTTCCCAACGATCAAGGCGAGTTACATGATCCCCCATG
TTGTGCAAAAAAGCGGTTAGCTCCTTCGGTCCTCCGATCGTTGTCAGAAGTAAGTTGGCCGCAGTGTTAT
CACTCATGGTTATGGCAGCACTGCATAATTCTCTTACTGTCATGCCATCCGTAAGATGCTTTTCTGTGAC
TGGTGAGTACTCAACCAAGTCATTCTGAGAATAGTGTATGCGGCGACCGAGTTGCTCTTGCCCGGCGTCA
ATACGGGATAATACCGCGCCACATAGCAGAACTTTAAAAGTGCTCATCATTGGAAAACGTTCTTCGGGGC
GAAAACTCTCAAGGATCTTACCGCTGTTGAGATCCAGTTCGATGTAACCCACTCGTGCACCCAACTGATC
TTCAGCATCTTTTACTTTCACCAGCGTTTCTGGGTGAGCAAAAACAGGAAGGCAAAATGCCGCAAAAAAG
GGAATAAGGGCGACACGGAAATGTTGAATACTCATACTCTTCCTTTTTCAATATTATTGAAGCATTTATC
AGGGTTATTGTCTCATGAGCGGATACATATTTGAATGTATTTAGAAAAATAAACAAATAGGGGTTCCGCG
CACATTTCCCCGAAAAGTGCCACCTG
[124 nt withheld, positions 2057-2180]
C
[91 nt withheld, positions 2182-2272]
A
[49 nt withheld, positions 2274-2322]
CCTTTGACGTTGGAGTCCACGTTCTTT
[37 nt withheld, positions 2350-2386]
ACCCTATCTCGGTCTATTCTTTTGATTTATAAGGGATTTTGCCGATTTCGGCCTATTGGTTAAAAAATGA
GCTGATTTAACAAAAATTTAACGCGAATTTTAACAAAATATTAACGCTTACAATTTGCCATTCGCCATTC
AGGCTGCGCAACTGTTGGGAAGGGCGATCGGTGCGGGCCTCTTCGCTATTACGCCAGCCCAAGCTACCAT
GATAAGTAAGTAATATTAAGGTACGGGAGGTACTTGGAGCGGCCGTCGACCTACTCTCTTCCGCATTGGA
GTCGCTTTAACTGGCCCTGGCTTTGGCAGCCTGTGCTGACCCATGCAGTCCTCCTTACCATCCCTCCCTC
GACTTCCCCTCTTCCGATGTTGAGCCCCTCCAGCCGGTCCTGGACTTTGTCTCCTTCCCTGCCCTGCCCT
CTCCTGAACCTGAGCCAGCTCCCATAGCTCAGTCTGGTCTATCTGCCTGGCCCTGGCCATTGTCACTTTG
CGCTGCCCTCCTCTCGCCCCCGAGTGCCCTTGCTGTGCCGCCGGAACTCTGCCCTCTAACGCTGCCGTCT
CTCTCCTGAGTCCGGACCACTTTGAGCTCTACTGGCTTCTGCGCCGCCTCTGGCCCACTGTTTCCCCTTC
CCAGGCAGGTCCTGCTTTCTCTGACCTGCATTCTCTCCCCTGGGCCTGTGCCGCTTTCTGTCTGCAGCTT
GTGGCCTGGGTCACCTCTACGGCTGGCCCAGATCCTTCCCTGCCGCCTCCTTCAGGTTCCGTCTTCCTCC
ACTCCCTCTTCCCCTTGCTCTCTGCTGTGTTGCTGCCCAAGGATGCTCTTTCCGGAGCACTTCCTTCTCG
GCGCTGCACCACGTGATGTCCTCTGAGCGGATCCTCCCCGTGTCTGGGTCCTCTCCGGGCATCTCTCCTC
CCTCACCCAACCCCATGCCGTCTTCACTCGCTGGGTTCCCTTTTCCTTCTCCTTCTGGGGCCTGTGCCAT
CTCTCGTTTCTTAGGATGGCCTTCTCCGACGGATGTCTCCCTTGCGTCCCGCCTCCCCTTCTTGTAGGCC
TGCATCATCACCGTTTTTCTGGACAACCCCAAAGTACCCCGTCTCCCTGGCTTTAGCCACCTCTCCATCC
TCTTGCTTTCTTTGCCTGGACACCCCGTTCTCCTGTGGATTCGGGTCACCTCTCACTCCTTTCATTTGGG
CAGCTCCCCTACCCCCCTTACCTCTCTAGTCTGTGCTAGCTCTTCCAGCCCCCTGTCATGGCATCTTCCA
GGGGTCCGAGAGCTCAGCTAGTCTTCTTCCTCCAACCCGGGCCCCTATGTCCACTTCAGGACAGCATGTT
TGCTGCCTCCAGGGATCCTGTGTCCCCGAGCTGGGACCACCTTATATTCCCAGGGCCGGTTAATGTGGCT
CTGGTTCTGGGTACTTTTATCTGTCCCCTCCACCCCACAGTGGGGCGCATGCGTGGAATTATCACCTCGA
GAATAAAATATCTTTATTTTCATTACATCTGTGTGTTGGTTTTTTGTGTGAATCGATAGTACTAACATAC
GCTCTCCATCAAAACAAAACGAAACAAAACAAACTAGCAAAATAGGCTGTCCCCAGTGCAAGTGCAGGTG
CCAGAACATTTCTCTACTAGTCGTGAGGCTCCGGTGCCCGTCAGTGGGCAGAGCGCACATCGCCCACAGT
CCCCGAGAAGTTGGGGGGAGGGGTCGGCAATTGAACCGGTGCCTAGAGAAGGTGGCGCGGGGTAAACTGG
GAAAGTGATGTCGTGTACTGGCTCCGCCTTTTTCCCGAGGGTGGGGGAGAACCGTATATAAGTGCAGTAG
TCGCCGTGAACGTTCTTTTTCGCAACGGGTTTGCCGCCAGAACACAGGTAAGTGCCGTGTGTGGTTCCCG
CGGGCCTGGCCTCTTTACGGGTTATGGCCCTTGCGTGCCTTGAATTACTTCCACCTGGCTCCAGTACGTG
ATTCTTGATCCCGAGCTGGAGCCAGGGGCGGGCCTTGCGCTTTAGGAGCCCCTTCGCCTCGTGCTTGAGT
TGAGGCCTGGCCTGGGCGCTGGGGCCGCCGCGTGCGAATCTGGTGGCACCTTCGCGCCTGTCTCGCTGCT
TTCGATAAGTCTCTAGCCATTTAAAATTTTTGATGACCTGCTGCGACGCTTTTTTTCTGGCAAGATAGTC
TTGTAAATGCGGGCCAGGATCTGCACACTGGTATTTCGGTTTTTGGGGCCGCGGGCGGCGACGGGGCCCG
TGCGTCCCAGCGCACATGTTCGGCGAGGCGGGGCCTGCGAGCGCGGCCACCGAGAATCGGACGGGGGTAG
TCTCAAGCTGGCCGGCCTGCTCTGGTGCCTGGCCTCGCGCCGCCGTGTATCGCCCCGCCCTGGGCGGCAA
GGCTGGCCCGGTCGGCACCAGTTGCGTGAGCGGAAAGATGGCCGCTTCCCGGCCCTGCTCCAGGGGGCTC
AAAATGGAGGACGCGGCGCTCGGGAGAGCGGGCGGGTGAGTCACCCACACAAAGGAAAGGGGCCTTTCCG
TCCTCAGCCGTCGCTTCATGTGACTCCACGGAGTACCGGGCGCCGTCCAGGCACCTCGATTAGTTCTGGA
GCTTTTGGAGTACGTCGTCTTTAGGTTGGGGGGAGGGGTTTTATGCGATGGAGTTTCCCCACACTGAGTG
GGTGGAGACTGAAGTTAGGCCAGCTTGGCACTTGATGTAATTCTCCTTGGAATTTGCCCTTTTTGAGTTT
GGATCTTGGTTCATTCTCAAGCCTCAGACAGTGGTTCAAAGTTTTTTTCTTCCATTTCAGGTGTCGTGAA
CACGGGCTGCAGAAGTTGGTCGTGAGGCACTGGGCAGGTAAGTATCAAGGTTACAAGACAGGTTTAAGGA
GACCAATAGAAACTGGGCTTGTCGAGACAGAGAAGACTCTTGCGTTTCTGATAGGCACCTATTGGTCTTA
CTGACATCCACTTTGCCTTTCTCTCCACAGGTGTCCACTCCCAGTTCAATTACAGCTCTTAAGGCTAGAG
TACTTAATACGACTCACTATAGGCTAGCCTCGAGAATTCACCATGGTCAACGACCCTCCAGTACCTGCCT
TACTGTGGGCCCAGGAGGTGGGCCAAGTCTTGGCAGGCCGTGCCCGCAGGCTGCTGCTGCAGTTTGGGGT
GCTCTTCTGCACCATCCTCCTTTTGCTCTGGGTGTCTGTCTTCCTCTATGGATCTTTTTATTACTCTTAC
ATGCCGACAGTCAGCCACCTCAGCCCTGTGCATTTCTACTACAGGACCGACTGTGATTCCTCCACCACCT
CACTCTGCTCCTTCCCTGTTGCCAATGTCTCGCTGACTAAGGGTGGACGTGATCGGGTGCTGATGTATGG
ACAGCCGTATCGTGTTACCTTAGAGCTTGAGCTGCCAGAGTCCCCTGTGAATCAAGATTTGGGCATGTTC
TTGGTCACCATTTCCTGCTACACCAGAGGTGGCCGAATCATCTCCACTTCTTCGCGTTCGGTGATGCTGC
ATTACCGCTCAGACCTGCTCCAGATGCTGGACACACTGGTCTTCTCTAGCCTCCTGCTATTTGGCTTTGC
AGAGCAGAAGCAGCTGCTGGAGGTGGAACTCTACGCAGACTATAGAGAGAACTCGTACGTGCCGACCACT
GGAGCGATCATTGAGATCCACAGCAAGCGCATCCAGCTGTATGGAGCCTACCTCCGCATCCACGCGCACT
TCACTGGGCTCAGATACCTGCTATACAACTTCCCGATGACCTGCGCCTTCATAGGTGTTGCCAGCAACTT
CACCTTCCTCAGCGTCATCGTGCTCTTCAGCTACATGCAGTGGGTGTGGGGGGGCATCTGGCCCCGACAC
CGCTTCTCTTTGCAGGTTAACATCCGAAAAAGAGACAATTCCCGGAAGGAAGTCCAACGAAGGATCTCTG
CTCATCAGCCAGGGCCTGAAGGCCAGGAGGAGTCAACTCCGCAATCAGATGTTACAGAGGATGGTGAGAG
CCCTGAAGATCCCTCAGGGACAGAGGGTCAGCTGTCTGAGGAGGAGAAACCAGATCAGCAGCCCCTGAGC
GGAGAAGAGGAGCTAGAGCCTGAGGCCAGTGATGGTTCAGGCTCCTGGGAAGATGCAGCTTTGCTGACGG
AGGCCAACCTGCCTGCTCCTGCTCCTGCTTCTGCTTCTGCCCCTGTCCTAGAGACTCTGGGCAGCTCTGA
ACCTGCTGGGGGTGCTCTCCGACAGCGCCCCACCTGCTCTAGTTCCGGATCTGGCGGAGGAGGGAGCGGG
GGAGGCGGATCTGGCGGAGGCGGATCCGGCTTCTCTGAGACCGTGGACCTGATGCTGAACCTGCAGTCCA
ATAAGGAGGGCTCTGTGGATCTGAAGAACGTGAGCGCCGTGCCTAAGGAGAAGACCACACTGAAGGACCC
ATCCAAGCCCCCTGCCAAGGCACAGGTGGTGGGATGGCCACCCGTGCGGAACTACAGAAAGAATATGATG
ACCCAGCAGAAGACAAGCTCCTCCGGAGTGAGCAAGGGCGAGGAGGATAACATGGCCATCATCAAGGAGT
TCATGCGCTTCAAGGTGCACATGGAGGGCTCCGTGAACGGCCACGAGTTTGAGATCGAGGGCGAGGGCGA
GGGCCGCCCCTACGAGGGCACCCAGACCGCCAAGCTGAAGGTGACCAAGGGTGGCCCCCTGCCCTTCGCC
TGGGACATCCTGTCCCCTCAGTTCATGTACGGCTCCAAGGCCTACGTGAAGCACCCCGCCGACATCCCCG
ACTACTTGAAGCTGTCCTTCCCCGAGGGCTTCAAGTGGGAGCGCGTGATGAACTTCGAGGACGGCGGCGT
GGTGACCGTGACCCAGGACTCCTCCCTGCAGGACGGCGAGTTCATCTACAAGGTGAAGCTGCGCGGCACC
AACTTCCCCTCCGACGGCCCCGTAATGCAGAAGAAGACCATGGGCTGGGAGGCCTCCTCCGAGCGGATGT
ACCCCGAGGACGGCGCCCTGAAGGGCGAGATCAAGCAGAGGCTGAAGCTGAAGGACGGCGGCCACTACGA
CGCTGAGGTCAAGACCACCTACAAGGCCAAGAAGCCCGTGCAGCTGCCCGGCGCCTACAACGTCAACATC
AAGTTGGACATCACCTCCCACAACGAGGACTACACCATCGTGGAACAGTACGAACGCGCCGAGGGCCGCC
ACTCCACCGGCGGCATGGACGAGCTGTACAAGTAGCGGCCGCTCTAGCCCAATTCCGCCCCCCCCCCTAA
CGTTACTGGCCGAAGCCGCTTGGAATAAGGCCGGTGTGCGTTTGTCTATATGTTATTTTCCACCATATTG
CCGTCTTTTGGCAATGTGAGGGCCCGGAAACCTGGCCCTGTCTTCTTGACGAGCATTCCTAGGGGTCTTT
CCCCTCTCGCCAAAGGAATGCAAGGTCTGTTGAATGTCGTGAAGGAAGCAGTTCCTCTGGAAGCTTCTTG
AAGACAAACAACGTCTGTAGCGACCCTTTGCAGGCAGCGGAACCCCCCACCTGGCGACAGGTGCCTCTGC
GGCCAAAAGCCACGTGTATAAGATACACCTGCAAAGGCGGCACAACCCCAGTGCCACGTTGTGAGTTGGA
TAGTTGTGGAAAGAGTCAAATGGCTCTCCTCAAGCGTATTCAACAAGGGGCTGAAGGATGCCCAGAAGGT
ACCCCATTGTATGGGATCTGATCTGGGGCCTCGGTGCACATGCTTTACATGTGTTTAGTCGAGGTTAAAA
AAACGTCTAGGCCCCCCGAACCACGGGGACGTGGTTTTCCTTTGAAAAACACGATGATAATATGGGCACC
GAGTACAAGCCCACGGTGCGCCTCGCCACCCGCGACGACGTCCCCCGGGCCGTACGCACCCTCGCCGCCG
CGTTCGCCGACTACCCCGCCACGCGCCACACCGTCGACCCGGACCGCCACATCGAGCGGGTCACCGAGCT
GCAAGAACTCTTCCTCACGCGCGTCGGGCTCGACATCGGCAAGGTGTGGGTCGCGGACGACGGCGCCGCG
GTGGCGGTCTGGACCACGCCGGAGAGCGTCGAAGCGGGGGCGGTGTTCGCCGAGATCGGCCCGCGCATGG
CCGAGTTGAGCGGTTCCCGGCTGGCCGCGCAGCAACAGATGGAAGGCCTCCTGGCGCCGCACCGGCCCAA
GGAGCCCGCGTGGTTCCTGGCCACCGTCGGCGTCTCGCCCGACCACCAGGGCAAGGGTCTGGGCAGCGCC
GTCGTGCTCCCCGGAGTGGAGGCGGCCGAGCGCGCCGGGGTGCCCGCCTTCCTGGAGACCTCCGCGCCCC
GCAACCTCCCCTTCTACGAGCGGCTCGGCTTCACCGTCACCGCCGACGTCGAGGTGCCCGAAGGACCGCG
CACCTGGTGCATGACCCGCAAGCCCGGTGCCTGACGCCCGCCCCACGACCCGCAGCGCCCGACCGAAAGG
AGCGCACGACCCCATGGCTCCGACCGAAGCCACCCGGGGCGGCCCCGCCGACCCCGCACCCGCCCCCGAG
GCCCACCGACTCTAGCTAGAGGATCATAATCAGCCATACCACATTTGTAGAGGTTTTACTTGCTTTAAAA
AACCTCCCACACCTCCCCCTGAACCTGAAACATAAAATGAATGCAATTGTTGTTGTTAACTTGTTTATTG
CAGCTTATAATGGTTACAAATAAAGCAATAGCATCACAAATTTCACAAATAAAGCATTTTTTTCACTGCA
TTCTAGTTGTGGTTTGTCCATGCATCACTAGGGACAGGATTGGTGACAGAAAAGCCCCATCCTTAGGCCT
CCTCCTTCCTAGTCTCCTGATATTGGGTCTAACCCCCACCTCCTGTTAGGCAGATTCCTTATCTGGTGAC
ACACCCCCATTTCCTGGAGCCATCTCTCTCCTTGCCAGAACCTCTAAGGTTTGCTTACGATGGAGCCAGA
GAGGATCCTGGGAGGGAGAGCTTGGCAGGGGGTGGGAGGGAAGGGGGGGATGCGTGACCTGCCCGGTTCT
CAGTGGCCACCCTGCGCTACCCTCTCCCAGAACCTGAGCTGCTCTGACGCGGCTGTCTGGTGCGTTTCAC
TGATCCTGGTGCTGCAGCTTCCTTACACTTCCCAAGAGGAGAAGCAGTTTGGAAAAACAAAATCAGAATA
AGTTGGTCCTGAGTTCTAACTTTGGCTCTTCACCTTTCTAGTCCCCAATTTATATTGTTCCTCCGTGCGT
CAGTTTTACCTGTGAGATAAGGCCAGTAGCCAGCCCCGTCCTGGCAGGGCTGTGGTGAGGAGGGGGGTGT
CCGTGTGGAAAACTCCCTTTGTGAGAATGGTGCGTCCTAGGTGTTCACCAGGTCGTGGCCGCCTCTACTC
CCTTTCTCTTTCTCCATCCTTCTTTCCTTAAAGAGTCCCCAGTGCTATCTGGGACATATTCCTCCGCCCA
GAGCAGGGTCCCGCTTCCCTAAGGCCCTGCTCTGGGCTTCTGGGTTTGAGTCCTTGGCAAGCCCAGGAGA
GGCGCTCAGGCTTCCCTGTCCCCCTTCCTCGTCCACCATCTCATGCCCCTGGCTCTCCTGCCCCTTCCCT
ACAGGGGTTCCTGGCTCTGCTCTTCAGACTGAGCCCCGTTCCCCTGCATCCCCGTTCCCCTGCATCCCCC
TTCCCCTGCATCCCCCAGAGGCCCCAGGCCACCTACTTGGCCTGGACCCCACGAGAGGCCACCCCAGCCC
TGTCTACCAGGCTGCCTTTTGGGTGGATTCTCCTCCAACTGTGGGGTGACTGCTTGGCAAACTCACTCTT
CGGGGTATCCCAGGAGGCCTGGAGCATTGGGGTGGGCTGGGGTTCAGAGAGGAGGGATTCCCTTCTCAGG
TTACGTGGCCAAGAAGCAGGGGAGCTGGGTTTGGGTCAGGTCTGGGTGTGGGGTGACCAGCTTATGCTGT
TTGCCCAGGACAGCCTAGTTTTAGCGCTGAAACCCTCAGTCCTAGGAAAACAGGGATGGTTGGTCACTGT
CTCTGGGCTCGAC
Features (pLannotate 1.2.2; 21 found; start..end, strand, type, name):
    306..894     -  rep_origin     ori: high-copy-number ColE1/pMB1/pBR322/pUC origin of replication
   1065..1925    -  CDS            AmpR: β-lactamase; bla; confers resistance to ampicillin, carbenicillin, and related antibiotics
   1926..2030    -  promoter       AmpR promoter: bla
   2057..2485    +  rep_origin     f1 ori (sequence partly withheld): f1 bacteriophage origin of replication; arrow indicates direction of (+) strand synthesis
   2517..2584    -  CDS            lacZα (fragment): LacZα fragment of β-galactosidase; lacZ fragment
   3211..3712    +  misc_feature   HA-L: left homology arm from the adeno-associated virus integration site (AAVS1) within intron 1 of the human PPP1R12C gene
   3858..3906    +  polyA_signal   poly(A) signal: synthetic polyadenylation signal
   3920..4011    +  misc_feature   pause site: RNA polymerase II transcriptional pause signal from the human α2 globin gene
   4023..5185    +  promoter       EF-1α promoter: strong constitutive promoter for human elongation factor EF-1α
   5224..5356    +  intron         chimeric intron: chimera between introns from human β-globin and immunoglobulin heavy chain genes
   5401..5419    +  promoter       T7 promoter: promoter for bacteriophage T7 RNA polymerase
   5439..6632    +  CDS            BSCL2: BSCL2_HUMAN - Experimental evidence at protein level: Swiss-Prot protein existence level 1. Plays a crucial role in the formation of lipid droplets (LDs) which are storage organelles at the center of lipid and energy homeostasis (PubMed:19278620, PubMed:21533227, PubMed:31708432, PubMed:30293840). In association with TMEM159/LDAF1, defines the sites of LD formation in the ER (PubMed:31708432). Also required for growth and maturation of small nascent LDs into larger mature LDs (PubMed:27564575). Mediates the formation and/or stabilization of endoplasmic reticulum-lipid droplets (ER-LD) contacts
   6588..6887    +  CDS            IAA7 (fragment): IAA7_ARATH - Also known as AXR2. Experimental evidence at protein level: Swiss-Prot protein existence level 1. Aux/IAA proteins are short-lived transcriptional factors that function as repressors of early auxin response genes at low auxin concentrations. Repression is thought to result from the interaction with auxin response factors (ARFs), proteins that bind to the auxin- responsive promoter element (AuxRE). Formation of heterodimers with ARF proteins may alter their ability to modulate early auxin response genes expression. From Arabidopsis thaliana (Mouse-ear cress).
   6894..7601    +  CDS            mCherry: monomeric derivative of DsRed fluorescent protein (Shaner et al., 2004) mammalian codon-optimized
   7724..8186    +  misc_feature   IRES: internal ribosome entry site (IRES) of the encephalomyocarditis virus (EMCV)
   8194..8790    +  CDS            PuroR: puromycin N-acetyltransferase; pac from Streptomyces alboniger; confers resistance to puromycin
   8840..8905    +  CDS            dmpM (fragment): DMPM_STRAD - Protein inferred from homology: Swiss-Prot protein existence level 3. From Streptomyces alboniger.
   8918..9001    +  CDS            large T antigen (fragment): large T antigen from SV40 (simian virus 40)
   9024..9105    +  polyA_signal   SV40 poly(A) signal: SV40 polyadenylation signal
   9133..9969    +  misc_feature   HA-R: right homology arm from the adeno-associated virus integration site (AAVS1) within intron 1 of the human PPP1R12C gene
  10375..126     +  CDS            TcR (fragment) (across the origin): tetracycline efflux protein; tet; confers resistance to tetracycline
