[The description below was written by a language model from this plasmid's Addgene catalogue record and pLannotate feature annotations shown in this document.]
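Description:
pSH-EFIRES-P-Seipin-miniIAA7-mCherry is a 10.4 kb donor plasmid for site-specific integration of an expression cassette into the human AAVS1 safe harbor locus, built on the pSH-EFIRES-P backbone. It is propagated in E. coli as a high-copy plasmid through a ColE1/pUC-type origin with ampicillin selection (AmpR), and it also carries an f1 origin. Small annotated fragments of lacZα, TcR, dmpM and SV40 large T antigen appear to be non-functional remnants of earlier cloning steps. The mammalian cassette is flanked by left and right homology arms from intron 1 of PPP1R12C, so that a nuclease-induced break at AAVS1 (the vector is listed for CRISPR or TALEN use) can be repaired by homology-directed insertion of the payload.

Just inside the left arm, a synthetic poly(A) signal and a transcriptional pause site precede the cassette, presumably insulating it from read-through transcription of the host gene. The EF-1α promoter followed by a chimeric intron then drives a single bicistronic transcript. Its first open reading frame encodes human Seipin (BSCL2, an ER protein involved in lipid droplet formation, here carrying silent mutations) fused at its C terminus to miniIAA7, a fragment of the Arabidopsis Aux/IAA protein IAA7 that acts as an auxin-inducible degron, and then to the red fluorescent protein mCherry. An EMCV IRES links this to puromycin N-acetyltransferase, so puromycin selection enriches for cells that express the fusion, and an SV40 poly(A) signal terminates the transcript. The construct is used to make stable human cell lines in which tagged Seipin can be visualised by fluorescence and rapidly depleted on auxin addition. That depletion requires a compatible auxin receptor F-box protein, which this plasmid does not encode.
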