Addgene plasmid #129720: pSH-EFIRES-P-Seipin-miniIAA7-mCherry
Purpose: AAVS1 safe harbor targeting vector expressing miniIAA7-mCherry tagged Seipin
Depositing lab: Elina Ikonen. Depositing organization: University of Helsinki. Publication: An efficient auxin-inducible degron system with low basal degradation in human cells. Li S, Prasanna X, Salo VT, Vattulainen I, Ikonen E. Nat Methods. 2019 Aug 26. pii: 10.1038/s41592-019-0512-x. doi: 10.1038/s41592-019-0512-x. PubMed 31451765.
Backbone
  Vector backbone: pSH-EFIRES-P
  Backbone size w/o insert (bp): 8200
  Total vector size (bp): 10379
  Vector type: Mammalian Expression, CRISPR, TALEN ; Human safe harbor locus (A AVS1) site-specific integration
  Selectable markers: Puromycin
Growth in bacteria
  Bacterial resistance: Ampicillin, 100 μg/mL
  Growth temperature: 37°C
  Growth strain: DH5alpha
  Copy number: High Copy
Gene/Insert
  Gene/Insert name: Seipin (alt name: BSCL2)
  Species: H. sapiens (human)
  Insert size (bp): 2160
  Mutation: silent mutations
  Entrez Gene: BSCL2 (a.k.a. GNG3LG, HMN5, HMN5C, PELD, SPG17)
  Promoter: EF1a
  Tag / fusion protein: miniIAA7-mCherry (C terminal on insert)
  Cloning method: Restriction Enzyme; 5′ cloning site EcoRI (not destroyed); 3′ cloning site NotI (not destroyed)
  Sequencing primers: 5′ tctctccacaggtgtccact; 3′ acaccggccttattccaagc
Terms and licenses: Academic/Nonprofit Terms; Industry Terms: Not Available to Industry
How to cite: pSH-EFIRES-P-Seipin-miniIAA7-mCherry was a gift from Elina Ikonen (Addgene plasmid # 129720 ; http://n2t.net/addgene:129720 ; RRID:Addgene_129720)
